Addgene plasmid #66262: CXCR4-Tango
Purpose: Expression of G protein-coupled receptors for PRESTO-Tango: parallel receptorome expression and screening via transcriptional output, with transcriptional activation following arrestin translocation
Depositing lab: Bryan Roth. Depositing organization: University of North Carolina at Chapel Hill. Publication: PRESTO-Tango as an open-source resource for interrogation of the druggable human GPCRome. Kroeze WK, Sassano MF, Huang XP, Lansu K, McCorvy JD, Giguere PM, Sciaky N, Roth BL. Nat Struct Mol Biol. 2015 May;22(5):362-9. doi: 10.1038/nsmb.3014. Epub 2015 Apr 20. PubMed 25895059.
Backbone
  Vector backbone: empty Tango
  Backbone size w/o insert (bp): 6632
  Vector type: Mammalian Expression
  Selectable markers: Neomycin (select with G418)
Growth in bacteria
  Bacterial resistance: Ampicillin, 100 μg/mL
  Growth temperature: 37°C
  Growth strain: DH5alpha
  Copy number: High Copy
Gene/Insert
  Gene/Insert name: CXCR4
  Species: H. sapiens (human)
  Insert size (bp): 1056
  Entrez Gene: CXCR4 (a.k.a. CD184, D2S201E, FB22, HM89, HSY3RR, LAP-3, LAP3, LCR1, LESTR, NPY3R, NPYR, NPYRL, NPYY3R, WHIM, WHIMS, WHIMS1)
  Promoter: CMV
  Tag / fusion protein: FLAG (N terminal on backbone)
  Cloning method: Restriction Enzyme; 5′ cloning site NotI (not destroyed); 3′ cloning site XhoI (unknown if destroyed)
  Sequencing primers: 5′ CMV-F; 3′ Tet-R
Terms and licenses: Academic/Nonprofit Terms; Industry Terms: Not Available to Industry
Depositor comments: Please note: Most of the PRESTO-Tango vectors do not contain the XhoI cut site downstream of the tTA sequence and instead carry an XbaI site. If you need to perform an XhoI digest we recommend sequencing with a forward primer at the C-terminus of tTA to determine which of the two sites is present. Suggested primer: 5-gagctccacttagacggcgagg-3. Original backbone was pcDNA3.1(+). These plasmids were generated as part of the Illuminating the Druggable Genome (IDG) program sponsored by the NIH Common Fund. The goal of this program is to identify, gather, and distribute information and resources for proteins that currently are not well-studied yet belong to commonly drug-targeted protein families: protein kinases, non-olfactory G-protein coupled receptors (GPCRs), and ion channels. The IDG program is designed to develop fundamental research tools for understudied proteins, elucidate their function, and disseminate the IDG-related resources and data to the greater scientific community.
How to cite: CXCR4-Tango was a gift from Bryan Roth (Addgene plasmid # 66262 ; http://n2t.net/addgene:66262 ; RRID:Addgene_66262)
