[The description below was written by a language model from this plasmid's Addgene catalogue record.]
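Description:
CXCR4-Tango is a mammalian expression plasmid from the PRESTO-Tango collection, a set of G protein-coupled receptor constructs built for parallel screening of receptor activation through a transcriptional readout. It is based on an "empty Tango" backbone of about 6.6 kb that was derived from pcDNA3.1(+). It is maintained as a high-copy plasmid in E. coli under ampicillin selection. A neomycin resistance marker allows G418 selection of transfected mammalian cells.

The insert is the human chemokine receptor CXCR4 (about 1.06 kb), expressed from the CMV promoter with an N-terminal FLAG tag supplied by the backbone, which can be used to detect the receptor. The receptor was cloned with NotI at the 5′ end. The depositor notes that the nominal 3′ XhoI site downstream of the tTA sequence is replaced by XbaI in most vectors of the series, so the site actually present should be confirmed by sequencing. The comments and the Tet-R sequencing primer show that a tTA transcriptional activator coding sequence lies downstream of the receptor.

The stated principle of the assay is transcriptional activation following arrestin translocation. In the general Tango design, arrestin recruitment to the activated receptor leads to release of the tethered tTA, which then drives a reporter gene. The record itself does not list the linker, the protease cleavage site or any other C-terminal modules, and no feature table is provided to confirm them. The construct is intended for measuring agonist-induced arrestin recruitment at CXCR4, either alone or in receptorome-wide ligand screens, and was produced under a programme supplying tools for druggable protein families.
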