>Addgene plasmid #66262 | CXCR4-Tango | depositor partial sequence | sequence record 113137 | empty Tango
GACGGATCGGGAGATCTCCCGATCCCCTATGGTGCACTCTCAGTACAATCTGCTCTGATGCCGCATAGTT
AAGCCAGTATCTGCTCCCTGCTTGTGTGTTGGAGGTCGCTGAGTAGTGCGCGAGCAAAATTTAAGCTACA
ACAAGGCAAGGCTTGACCGACAATTGCATGAAGAATCTGCTTAGGGTTAGGCGTTTTGCGCTGCTTCGCG
ATGTACGGGCCAGATATACGCGTTGACATTGATTATTGACTAGTTATTAATAGTAATCAATTACGGGGTC
ATTAGTTCATAGCCCATATATGGAGTTCCGCGTTACATAACTTACGGTAAATGGCCCGCCTGGCTGACCG
CCCAACGACCCCCGCCCATTGACGTCAATAATGACGTATGTTCCCATAGTAACGCCAATAGGGACTTTCC
ATTGACGTCAATGGGTGGAGTATTTACGGTAAACTGCCCACTTGGCAGTACATCAAGTGTATCATATGCC
AAGTACGCCCCCTATTGACGTCAATGACGGTAAATGGCCCGCCTGGCATTATGCCCAGTACATGACCTTA
TGGGACTTTCCTACTTGGCAGTACATCTACGTATTAGTCATCGCTATTACCATGGTGATGCGGTTTTGGC
AGTACATCAATGGGCGTGGATAGCGGTTTGACTCACGGGGATTTCCAAGTCTCCACCCCATTGACGTCAA
TGGGAGTTTGTTTTGGCACCAAAATCAACGGGACTTTCCAAAATGTCGTAACAACTCCGCCCCATTGACG
CAAATGGGCGGTAGGCGTGTACGGTGGGAGGTCTATATAAGCAGAGCTCTCTGGCTAACTAGAGAACCCA
CTGCTTACTGGCTTATCGAAATTAATACGACTCACTATAGGGAGACCCAAGCTGGCTAGCGTTTAAACTT
AAGCTTGGTACCGAGCTCGGATCCACTAGTCCAGTGTGGTGGAATTCTGCAGATATCCAGCACAGTGGCG
GCCGCGCCACCATGAAGACGATCATCGCCCTGAGCTACATCTTCTGCCTGGTATTCGCCGACTACAAGGA
CGATGATGACGCCAGCATCGATACCGGTGGACGCACCCCACCCAGCCTGGGTCCCCAAGATGAGTCCTGC
ACCACCGCCAGCTCCTCCCTGGCCAAGGACACTTCATCGACCGGTGAGAACCTGTACTTCCAGCTAAGAT
TAGATAAAAGTAAAGTGATTAACAGCGCATTAGAGCTGCTTAATGAGGTCGGAATCGAAGGTTTAACAAC
CCGTAAACTCGCCCAGAAGCTAGGTGTAGAGCAGCCTACATTGTATTGGCATGTAAAAAATAAGCGGGCT
TTGCTCGACGCCTTAGCCATTGAGATGTTAGATAGGCACCATACTCACTTTTGCCCTTTAGAAGGGGAAA
GCTGGCAAGATTTTTTACGTAATAACGCTAAAAGTTTTAGATGTGCTTTACTAAGTCATCGCGATGGAGC
AAAAGTACATTTAGGTACACGGCCTACAGAAAAACAGTATGAAACTCTCGAAAATCAATTAGCCTTTTTA
TGCCAACAAGGTTTTTCACTAGAGAATGCATTATATGCACTCAGCGCTGTGGGGCATTTTACTTTAGGTT
GCGTATTGGAAGATCAAGAGCATCAAGTCGCTAAAGAAGAAAGGGAAACACCTACTACTGATAGTATGCC
GCCATTATTACGACAAGCTATCGAATTATTTGATCACCAAGGTGCAGAGCCAGCCTTCTTATTCGGCCTT
GAATTGATCATATGCGGATTAGAAAAACAACTTAAATGTGAAAGTGGGTCCGCGTACAGCCGCGCGCGTA
CGAAAAACAATTACGGGTCTACCATCGAGGGCCTGCTCGATCTCCCGGACGACGACGCCCCCGAAGAGGC
GGGGCTGGCGGCTCCGCGCCTGTCCTTTCTCCCCGCGGGACACACGCGCAGACTGTCGACGGCCCCCCCG
ACCGATGTCAGCCTGGGGGACGAGCTCCACTTAGACGGCGAGGACGTGGCGATGGCGCATGCCGACGCGC
TAGACGATTTCGATCTGGACATGTTGGGGGACGGGGATTCCCCGGGTCCGGGATTTACCCCCCACGACTC
CGCCCCCTACGGCGCTCTGGATATGGCCGACTTCGAGTTTGAGCAGATGTTTACCGATGCCCTTGGAATT
GACGAGTACGGTGGGTAGCTCGAGTCTAGAGGGCCCGTTTAAACCCGCTGATCAGCCTCGACTGTGCCTT
CTAGTTGCCAGCCATCTGTTGTTTGCCCCTCCCCCGTGCCTTCCTTGACCCTGGAAGGTGCCACTCCCAC
TGTCCTTTCCTAATAAAATGAGGAAATTGCATCGCATTGTCTGAGTAGGTGTCATTCTATTCTGGGGGGT
GGGGTGGGGCAGGACAGCAAGGGGGAGGATTGGGAAGACAATAGCAGGCATGCTGGGGATGCGGTGGGCT
CTATGGCTTCTGAGGCGGAAAGAACCAGCTGGGGCTCTAGGGGGTATCCCC
[124 nt withheld, positions 2502-2625]
C
[91 nt withheld, positions 2627-2717]
A
[49 nt withheld, positions 2719-2767]
CCTTTGACGTTGGAGTCCACGTTCTTT
[37 nt withheld, positions 2795-2831]
ACCCTATCTCGGTCTATTCTTTTGATTTATAAGGGATTTTGCCGATTTCGGCCTATTGGTTAAAAAATGA
GCTGATTTAACAAAAATTTAACGCGAATTAATTCTGTGGAATGTGTGTCAGTTAGGGTGTGGAAAGTCCC
CAGGCTCCCCAGCAGGCAGAAGTATGCAAAGCATGCATCTCAATTAGTCAGCAACCAGGTGTGGAAAGTC
CCCAGGCTCCCCAGCAGGCAGAAGTATGCAAAGCATGCATCTCAATTAGTCAGCAACCATAGTCCCGCCC
CTAACTCCGCCCATCCCGCCCCTAACTCCGCCCAGTTCCGCCCATTCTCCGCCCCATGGCTGACTAATTT
TTTTTATTTATGCAGAGGCCGAGGCCGCCTCTGCCTCTGAGCTATTCCAGAAGTAGTGAGGAGGCTTTTT
TGGAGGCCTAGGCTTTTGCAAAAAGCTCCCGGGAGCTTGTATATCCATTTTCGGATCTGATCAAGAGACA
GGATGAGGATCGTTTCGCATGATTGAACAAGATGGATTGCACGCAGGTTCTCCGGCCGCTTGGGTGGAGA
GGCTATTCGGCTATGACTGGGCACAACAGACAATCGGCTGCTCTGATGCCGCCGTGTTCCGGCTGTCAGC
GCAGGGGCGCCCGGTTCTTTTTGTCAAGACCGACCTGTCCGGTGCCCTGAATGAACTGCAGGACGAGGCA
GCGCGGCTATCGTGGCTGGCCACGACGGGCGTTCCTTGCGCAGCTGTGCTCGACGTTGTCACTGAAGCGG
GAAGGGACTGGCTGCTATTGGGCGAAGTGCCGGGGCAGGATCTCCTGTCATCTCACCTTGCTCCTGCCGA
GAAAGTATCCATCATGGCTGATGCAATGCGGCGGCTGCATACGCTTGATCCGGCTACCTGCCCATTCGAC
CACCAAGCGAAACATCGCATCGAGCGAGCACGTACTCGGATGGAAGCCGGTCTTGTCGATCAGGATGATC
TGGACGAAGAGCATCAGGGGCTCGCGCCAGCCGAACTGTTCGCCAGGCTCAAGGCGCGCATGCCCGACGG
CGAGGATCTCGTCGTGACCCATGGCGATGCCTGCTTGCCGAATATCATGGTGGAAAATGGCCGCTTTTCT
GGATTCATCGACTGTGGCCGGCTGGGTGTGGCGGACCGCTATCAGGACATAGCGTTGGCTACCCGTGATA
TTGCTGAAGAGCTTGGCGGCGAATGGGCTGACCGCTTCCTCGTGCTTTACGGTATCGCCGCTCCCGATTC
GCAGCGCATCGCCTTCTATCGCCTTCTTGACGAGTTCTTCTGAGCGGGACTCTGGGGTTCGAAATGACCG
ACCAAGCGACGCCCAACCTGCCATCACGAGATTTCGATTCCACCGCCGCCTTCTATGAAAGGTTGGGCTT
CGGAATCGTTTTCCGGGACGCCGGCTGGATGATCCTCCAGCGCGGGGATCTCATGCTGGAGTTCTTCGCC
CACCCCAACTTGTTTATTGCAGCTTATAATGGTTACAAATAAAGCAATAGCATCACAAATTTCACAAATA
AAGCATTTTTTTCACTGCATTCTAGTTGTGGTTTGTCCAAACTCATCAATGTATCTTATCATGTCTGTAT
ACCGTCGACCTCTAGCTAGAGCTTGGCGTAATCATGGTCATAGCTGTTTCCTGTGTGAAATTGTTATCCG
CTCACAATTCCACACAACATACGAGCCGGAAGCATAAAGTGTAAAGCCTGGGGTGCCTAATGAGTGAGCT
AACTCACATTAATTGCGTTGCGCTCACTGCCCGCTTTCCAGTCGGGAAACCTGTCGTGCCAGCTGCATTA
ATGAATCGGCCAACGCGCGGGGAGAGGCGGTTTGCGTATTGGGCGCTCTTCCGCTTCCTCGCTCACTGAC
TCGCTGCGCTCGGTCGTTCGGCTGCGGCGAGCGGTATCAGCTCACTCAAAGGCGGTAATACGGTTATCCA
CAGAATCAGGGGATAACGCAGGAAAGAACATGTGAGCAAAAGGCCAGCAAAAGGCCAGGAACCGTAAAAA
GGCCGCGTTGCTGGCGTTTTTCCATAGGCTCCGCCCCCCTGACGAGCATCACAAAAATCGACGCTCAAGT
CAGAGGTGGCGAAACCCGACAGGACTATAAAGATACCAGGCGTTTCCCCCTGGAAGCTCCCTCGTGCGCT
CTCCTGTTCCGACCCTGCCGCTTACCGGATACCTGTCCGCCTTTCTCCCTTCGGGAAGCGTGGCGCTTTC
TCATAGCTCACGCTGTAGGTATCTCAGTTCGGTGTAGGTCGTTCGCTCCAAGCTGGGCTGTGTGCACGAA
CCCCCCGTTCAGCCCGACCGCTGCGCCTTATCCGGTAACTATCGTCTTGAGTCCAACCCGGTAAGACACG
ACTTATCGCCACTGGCAGCAGCCACTGGTAACAGGATTAGCAGAGCGAGGTATGTAGGCGGTGCTACAGA
GTTCTTGAAGTGGTGGCCTAACTACGGCTACACTAGAAGAACAGTATTTGGTATCTGCGCTCTGCTGAAG
CCAGTTACCTTCGGAAAAAGAGTTGGTAGCTCTTGATCCGGCAAACAAACCACCGCTGGTAGCGGTTTTT
TTGTTTGCAAGCAGCAGATTACGCGCAGAAAAAAAGGATCTCAAGAAGATCCTTTGATCTTTTCTACGGG
GTCTGACGCTCAGTGGAACGAAAACTCACGTTAAGGGATTTTGGTCATGAGATTATCAAAAAGGATCTTC
ACCTAGATCCTTTTAAATTAAAAATGAAGTTTTAAATCAATCTAAAGTATATATGAGTAAACTTGGTCTG
ACAGTTACCAATGCTTAATCAGTGAGGCACCTATCTCAGCGATCTGTCTATTTCGTTCATCCATAGTTGC
CTGACTCCCCGTCGTGTAGATAACTACGATACGGGAGGGCTTACCATCTGGCCCCAGTGCTGCAATGATA
CCGCGAGACCCACGCTCACCGGCTCCAGATTTATCAGCAATAAACCAGCCAGCCGGAAGGGCCGAGCGCA
GAAGTGGTCCTGCAACTTTATCCGCCTCCATCCAGTCTATTAATTGTTGCCGGGAAGCTAGAGTAAGTAG
TTCGCCAGTTAATAGTTTGCGCAACGTTGTTGCCATTGCTACAGGCATCGTGGTGTCACGCTCGTCGTTT
GGTATGGCTTCATTCAGCTCCGGTTCCCAACGATCAAGGCGAGTTACATGATCCCCCATGTTGTGCAAAA
AAGCGGTTAGCTCCTTCGGTCCTCCGATCGTTGTCAGAAGTAAGTTGGCCGCAGTGTTATCACTCATGGT
TATGGCAGCACTGCATAATTCTCTTACTGTCATGCCATCCGTAAGATGCTTTTCTGTGACTGGTGAGTAC
TCAACCAAGTCATTCTGAGAATAGTGTATGCGGCGACCGAGTTGCTCTTGCCCGGCGTCAATACGGGATA
ATACCGCGCCACATAGCAGAACTTTAAAAGTGCTCATCATTGGAAAACGTTCTTCGGGGCGAAAACTCTC
AAGGATCTTACCGCTGTTGAGATCCAGTTCGATGTAACCCACTCGTGCACCCAACTGATCTTCAGCATCT
TTTACTTTCACCAGCGTTTCTGGGTGAGCAAAAACAGGAAGGCAAAATGCCGCAAAAAAGGGAATAAGGG
CGACACGGAAATGTTGAATACTCATACTCTTCCTTTTTCAATATTATTGAAGCATTTATCAGGGTTATTG
TCTCATGAGCGGATACATATTTGAATGTATTTAGAAAAATAAACAAATAGGGGTTCCGCGCACATTTCCC
CGAAAAGTGCCACCTGACGTC
