>Addgene plasmid #66262 | CXCR4-Tango | depositor partial sequence | sequence record 113138 | CXCR4
ATGGAGGGGATATCAATCTACACATCAGATAATTACACGGAAGAGATGGGTTCCGGCGATTACGACTCTA
TGAAAGAGCCGTGTTTTAGAGAGGAAAACGCGAACTTTAACAAGATCTTTCTCCCCACCATCTACAGCAT
CATCTTTCTCACAGGCATCGTAGGGAACGGCCTGGTCATCCTGGTGATGGGATACCAAAAGAAGCTGAGG
TCAATGACCGACAAGTATAGGCTCCATCTGTCCGTGGCCGACCTCCTGTTTGTGATTACCCTGCCTTTTT
GGGCAGTTGACGCTGTCGCTAATTGGTACTTCGGCAACTTCCTCTGTAAGGCAGTGCACGTTATCTACAC
TGTGAATCTTTATAGTTCCGTCTTGATCTTGGCCTTTATCAGTCTCGACAGGTATTTGGCGATTGTGCAC
GCTACCAACTCACAACGACCTAGAAAACTCCTGGCTGAGAAGGTGGTTTACGTTGGTGTGTGGATTCCAG
CTCTCCTGTTGACAATACCAGACTTCATTTTCGCTAATGTGAGCGAGGCCGATGACAGATACATTTGTGA
CCGATTTTACCCAAACGATCTGTGGGTAGTGGTATTTCAGTTCCAACACATTATGGTCGGGCTGATCTTG
CCCGGCATTGTCATACTGTCTTGCTACTGCATCATTATTTCTAAGCTGTCACACTCAAAAGGCCACCAAA
AGAGGAAGGCTCTGAAAACAACGGTGATCCTGATACTGGCCTTCTTCGCATGTTGGCTGCCCTACTATAT
CGGCATCAGCATTGACTCATTTATACTCCTGGAAATTATCAAGCAGGGCTGCGAGTTCGAGAACACCGTT
CATAAGTGGATTTCTATAACCGAGGCCCTCGCCTTCTTTCACTGTTGTTTGAATCCGATTCTCTACGCGT
TTCTTGGCGCCAAATTTAAAACAAGCGCCCAACATGCACTGACATCAGTGTCTAGGGGGAGCTCTCTGAA
AATCCTCTCCAAGGGAAAACGAGGCGGACATAGCAGTGTCAGCACTGAGTCCGAATCCAGCTCATTTCAT
AGCTCT
