>Addgene plasmid #66262 | CXCR4-Tango | addgene partial sequence | sequence record 117627 | CMV-F 5'-CGCAAATGGGCGGTAGGCGTG-3'
TCTCTGGCTAACTAGAGAACCCACTGCTTACTGGCTTATCGAAATTAATACGACTCACTATAGGGAGACC
CAAGCTGGCTAGCGTTTAAACTTAAGCTTGGTACCGAGCTCGGATCCACTAGTCCAGTGTGGTGGAATTC
TGCAGATATCCAGCACAGTGGCGGCCGCGCCACCATGAAGACGATCATCGCCCTGAGCTACATCTTCTGC
CTGGTATTCGCCGACTACAAGGACGATGATGACGCCAGCATCGATATGGAGGGGATATCAATCTACACAT
CAGATAATTACACGGAAGAGATGGGTTCCGGCGATTACGACTCTATGAAAGAGCCGTGTTTTAGAGAGGA
AAACGCGAACTTTAACAAGATCTTTCTCCCCACCATCTACAGCATCATCTTTCTCACAGGCATCGTAGGG
AACGGCCTGGTCATCCTGGTGATGGGATACCAAAAGAAGCTGAGGTCAATGACCGACAAGTATAGGCTCC
ATCTGTCCGTGGCCGACCTCCTGTTTGTGATTACCCTGCCTTTTTGGGCAGTTGACGCTGTCGCTAATTG
GTACTTCGGCAACTTCCTCTGTAAGGCAGTGCACGTTATCTACACTGTGAATCTTTATAGTTCCGTCTTG
ATCTTGGCCTTTATCAGTCTCGACAGGTATTTGGCGATTGTGCACGCTACCAACTCACAACGACCTAGAA
AACTCCTGGCTGAGAAGGTGGTTTACGTTGGTGTGTGGATTCCAGCTCTCCTGTTGACAATACCAGACTT
CATTTTCGCTAATGTGAGCGAGGCCGATGACAGATACATTTGTGACCGATTTTACCCAAACGATCTGTGG
GTAGTGGTATTTCAGTTCCAACACATTATGGTCGGGCTGATCTTGCCCGGCATTGTCATACTGTCTTGCT
ACTGCATCATTATTTCTAAGCTGTCACACTCAAAAGGCCACCAAAAGAGGAAGGCTCTGAAAACAACGGT
GATCCTGATACTGGCCTTCTTCGCATGTTGGCTGCCCTACTATATCGGCATCAGCATTGACTCATTTATA
CTCCTGGAAATTATCAAGCAGGGCTGCGAGTTC
