>Addgene plasmid #66262 | CXCR4-Tango | addgene partial sequence | sequence record 118052 | Tet-R 5'-GGCGAGTTTACGGGTTGTTA-3'
CTCTAATGCGCTGTTAATCACTTTACTTTTATCTAATCTTAGCTGGAAGTACAGGTTCTCACCGGTCGAT
GAAGTGTCCTTGGCCAGGGAGGAGCTGGCGGTGGTGCAGGACTCATCTTGGGGACCCAGGCTGGGTGGGG
TGCGTCCACCGGTATCGATAGAGCTATGAAATGAGCTGGATTCGGACTCAGTGCTGACACTGCTATGTCC
GCCTCGTTTTCCCTTGGAGAGGATTTTCAGAGAGCTCCCCCTAGACACTGATGTCAGTGCATGTTGGGCG
CTTGTTTTAAATTTGGCGCCAAGAAACGCGTAGAGAATCGGATTCAAACAACAGTGAAAGAAGGCGAGGG
CCTCGGTTATAGAAATCCACTTATGAACGGTGTTCTCGAACTCGCAGCCCTGCTTGATAATTTCCAGGAG
TATAAATGAGTCAATGCTGATGCCGATATAGTAGGGCAGCCAACATGCGAAGAAGGCCAGTATCAGGATC
ACCGTTGTTTTCAGAGCCTTCCTCTTTTGGTGGCCTTTTGAGTGTGACAGCTTAGAAATAATGATGCAGT
AGCAAGACAGTATGACAATGCCGGGCAAGATCAGCCCGACCATAATGTGTTGGAACTGAAATACCACTAC
CCACAGATCGTTTGGGTAAAATCGGTCACAAATGTATCTGTCATCGGCCTCGCTCACATTAGCGAAAATG
AAGTCTGGTATTGTCAACAGGAGAGCTGGAATCCACACACCAACGTAAACCACCTTCTCAGCCAGGAGTT
TTCTAGGTCGTTGTGAGTTGGTAGCGTGCACAATCGCCAAATACCTGTCGAGACTGATAAAGGCCAAGAT
CAAGACGGAACTATAAAGATTCACAGTGTAGATAACGTGCACTGCCTTACAGAGGAAGTTGCCGAAGTAC
CAATTAGCGACAGCGTCAACTGCCCAAAAAGGCAGGGTAATCACAAACAGGAGGTCGGCCACGGACAGAT
GGAGCCTATACTTGTCGGTCATTGACCTCAGCTTCTTTTGGTATCCCATCACCAGGATGACCAGGCCGTT
CCCTACGATGCCTGTGAGAAAGATGATGCTGTAGATGGTGGGGAGAAA
