LOCUS       Exported 7691 bp ds-DNA circular SYN 12-MAY-2021
DEFINITION  Expression of G protein-coupled receptors for PRESTO-Tango: parallel
            receptorome expression and screening via transcriptional output,
            with transcriptional activation following arrestin translocation.
ACCESSION   .
VERSION     .
KEYWORDS    CXCR4-Tango
SOURCE      synthetic DNA construct
  ORGANISM  synthetic DNA construct
REFERENCE   1 (bases 1 to 7691)
  AUTHORS   Kroeze WK, Sassano MF, Huang XP, Lansu K, McCorvy JD, Giguere PM,
            Sciaky N, Roth BL
  TITLE     PRESTO-Tango as an open-source resource for interrogation of the
            druggable human GPCRome.
  JOURNAL   Nat Struct Mol Biol. 2015 May;22(5):362-9. doi: 10.1038/nsmb.3014.
            Epub 2015 Apr 20.
  PUBMED    25895059
REFERENCE   2 (bases 1 to 7691)
  AUTHORS   .
  TITLE     Direct Submission
  JOURNAL   Exported May 12, 2021 from SnapGene Server 1.1.58
            http://www.snapgene.com
FEATURES             Location/Qualifiers
     source          1..7691
                     /organism="synthetic DNA construct"
                     /mol_type="other DNA"
     enhancer        1..380
                     /label=CMV enhancer
                     /note="human cytomegalovirus immediate early enhancer"
     promoter        381..584
                     /label=CMV promoter
                     /note="human cytomegalovirus (CMV) immediate early
                     promoter"
     primer_bind     535..555
                     /label=CMV-F
                     /note="Human CMV immediate early promoter, forward primer"
     primer_bind     629..648
                     /label=T7
                     /note="T7 promoter, forward primer"
     promoter        629..647
                     /label=T7 promoter
                     /note="promoter for bacteriophage T7 RNA polymerase"
     CDS             2015..3016
                     /codon_start=1
                     /product="tetracycline-controlled transactivator,
                     comprising a fusion of the tetracycline repressor TetR with
                     the C-terminal activation domain of herpes simplex virus
                     VP16"
                     /label=tTA
                     /note="In the Tet-Off(R) system, tTA binds to the
                     Tet-responsive element and stimulates transcription only in
                     the absence of tetracycline or doxycycline."
                     /translation="RLDKSKVINSALELLNEVGIEGLTTRKLAQKLGVEQPTLYWHVKN
                     KRALLDALAIEMLDRHHTHFCPLEGESWQDFLRNNAKSFRCALLSHRDGAKVHLGTRPT
                     EKQYETLENQLAFLCQQGFSLENALYALSAVGHFTLGCVLEDQEHQVAKEERETPTTDS
                     MPPLLRQAIELFDHQGAEPAFLFGLELIICGLEKQLKCESGSAYSRARTKNNYGSTIEG
                     LLDLPDDDAPEEAGLAAPRLSFLPAGHTRRLSTAPPTDVSLGDELHLDGEDVAMAHADA
                     LDDFDLDMLGDGDSPGPGFTPHDSAPYGALDMADFEFEQMFTDALGIDEYGG"
     primer_bind     complement(2082..2101)
                     /label=Tet-R
                     /note="Tetracycline resistance gene, reverse primer"
     primer_bind     complement(3048..3065)
                     /label=BGH-rev
                     /note="Bovine growth hormone terminator, reverse primer.
                     Also called BGH reverse"
     polyA_signal    3054..3278
                     /label=bGH poly(A) signal
                     /note="bovine growth hormone polyadenylation signal"
     rep_origin      3324..3752
                     /direction=RIGHT
                     /label=f1 ori
                     /note="f1 bacteriophage origin of replication; arrow
                     indicates direction of (+) strand synthesis"
     primer_bind     complement(3411..3430)
                     /label=F1ori-R
                     /note="F1 origin, reverse primer"
     primer_bind     3621..3642
                     /label=F1ori-F
                     /note="F1 origin, forward primer"
     primer_bind     complement(3761..3781)
                     /label=pBABE 3'
                     /note="SV40 enhancer, reverse primer for pBABE vectors"
     promoter        3766..4095
                     /label=SV40 promoter
                     /note="SV40 enhancer and early promoter"
     rep_origin      3946..4081
                     /label=SV40 ori
                     /note="SV40 origin of replication"
     primer_bind     4008..4027
                     /label=SV40pro-F
                     /note="SV40 promoter/origin, forward primer"
     CDS             4162..4956
                     /codon_start=1
                     /gene="aph(3')-II (or nptII)"
                     /product="aminoglycoside phosphotransferase from Tn5"
                     /label=NeoR/KanR
                     /note="confers resistance to neomycin, kanamycin, and G418
                     (Geneticin(R))"
                     /translation="MIEQDGLHAGSPAAWVERLFGYDWAQQTIGCSDAAVFRLSAQGRP
                     VLFVKTDLSGALNELQDEAARLSWLATTGVPCAAVLDVVTEAGRDWLLLGEVPGQDLLS
                     SHLAPAEKVSIMADAMRRLHTLDPATCPFDHQAKHRIERARTRMEAGLVDQDDLDEEHQ
                     GLAPAELFARLKARMPDGEDLVVTHGDACLPNIMVENGRFSGFIDCGRLGVADRYQDIA
                     LATRDIAEELGGEWADRFLVLYGIAAPDSQRIAFYRLLDEFF"
     primer_bind     complement(4216..4235)
                     /label=Neo-R
                     /note="Neomycin resistance gene, reverse primer"
     primer_bind     4826..4845
                     /label=Neo-F
                     /note="Neomycin resistance gene, forward primer"
     polyA_signal    5130..5251
                     /label=SV40 poly(A) signal
                     /note="SV40 polyadenylation signal"
     primer_bind     complement(5167..5186)
                     /label=SV40pA-R
                     /note="SV40 polyA, reverse primer"
     primer_bind     5221..5240
                     /label=EBV-rev
                     /note="SV40 polyA terminator, reverse primer"
     primer_bind     complement(5300..5316)
                     /label=M13 rev
                     /note="common sequencing primer, one of multiple similar
                     variants"
     primer_bind     complement(5300..5316)
                     /label=M13 Reverse
                     /note="In lacZ gene. Also called M13-rev"
     primer_bind     complement(5313..5335)
                     /label=M13/pUC Reverse
                     /note="In lacZ gene"
     protein_bind    5324..5340
                     /label=lac operator
                     /bound_moiety="lac repressor encoded by lacI"
                     /note="The lac repressor binds to the lac operator to
                     inhibit transcription in E. coli. This inhibition can be
                     relieved by adding lactose or
                     isopropyl-beta-D-thiogalactopyranoside (IPTG)."
     promoter        complement(5348..5378)
                     /label=lac promoter
                     /note="promoter for the E. coli lac operon"
     protein_bind    5393..5414
                     /label=CAP binding site
                     /bound_moiety="E. coli catabolite activator protein"
                     /note="CAP binding activates transcription in the presence
                     of cAMP."
     primer_bind     complement(5531..5548)
                     /label=L4440
                     /note="L4440 vector, forward primer"
     rep_origin      complement(5702..6290)
                     /direction=LEFT
                     /label=ori
                     /note="high-copy-number ColE1/pMB1/pBR322/pUC origin of
                     replication"
     primer_bind     complement(5782..5801)
                     /label=pBR322ori-F
                     /note="pBR322 origin, forward primer"
     CDS             complement(6461..7321)
                     /codon_start=1
                     /gene="bla"
                     /product="beta-lactamase"
                     /label=AmpR
                     /note="confers resistance to ampicillin, carbenicillin, and
                     related antibiotics"
                     /translation="MSIQHFRVALIPFFAAFCLPVFAHPETLVKVKDAEDQLGARVGYI
                     ELDLNSGKILESFRPEERFPMMSTFKVLLCGAVLSRIDAGQEQLGRRIHYSQNDLVEYS
                     PVTEKHLTDGMTVRELCSAAITMSDNTAANLLLTTIGGPKELTAFLHNMGDHVTRLDRW
                     EPELNEAIPNDERDTTMPVAMATTLRKLLTGELLTLASRQQLIDWMEADKVAGPLLRSA
                     LPAGWFIADKSGAGERGSRGIIAALGPDGKPSRIVVIYTTGSQATMDERNRQIAEIGAS
                     LIKHW"
     primer_bind     7084..7103
                     /label=Amp-R
                     /note="Ampicillin resistance gene, reverse primer"
     promoter        complement(7322..7426)
                     /gene="bla"
                     /label=AmpR promoter
     primer_bind     complement(7501..7520)
                     /label=pRS-marker
                     /note="pRS vectors, use to sequence yeast selectable
                     marker"
ORIGIN
        1 gacattgatt attgactagt tattaatagt aatcaattac ggggtcatta gttcatagcc
       61 catatatgga gttccgcgtt acataactta cggtaaatgg cccgcctggc tgaccgccca
      121 acgacccccg cccattgacg tcaataatga cgtatgttcc catagtaacg ccaataggga
      181 ctttccattg acgtcaatgg gtggagtatt tacggtaaac tgcccacttg gcagtacatc
      241 aagtgtatca tatgccaagt acgcccccta ttgacgtcaa tgacggtaaa tggcccgcct
      301 ggcattatgc ccagtacatg accttatggg actttcctac ttggcagtac atctacgtat
      361 tagtcatcgc tattaccatg gtgatgcggt tttggcagta catcaatggg cgtggatagc
      421 ggtttgactc acggggattt ccaagtctcc accccattga cgtcaatggg agtttgtttt
      481 ggcaccaaaa tcaacgggac tttccaaaat gtcgtaacaa ctccgcccca ttgacgcaaa
      541 tgggcggtag gcgtgtacgg tgggaggtct atataagcag agctctctgg ctaactagag
      601 aacccactgc ttactggctt atcgaaatta atacgactca ctatagggag acccaagctg
      661 gctagcgttt aaacttaagc ttggtaccga gctcggatcc actagtccag tgtggtggaa
      721 ttctgcagat atccagcaca gtggcggccg cgccaccatg aagacgatca tcgccctgag
      781 ctacatcttc tgcctggtat tcgccgacta caaggacgat gatgacgcca gcatcgatat
      841 ggaggggata tcaatctaca catcagataa ttacacggaa gagatgggtt ccggcgatta
      901 cgactctatg aaagagccgt gttttagaga ggaaaacgcg aactttaaca agatctttct
      961 ccccaccatc tacagcatca tctttctcac aggcatcgta gggaacggcc tggtcatcct
     1021 ggtgatggga taccaaaaga agctgaggtc aatgaccgac aagtataggc tccatctgtc
     1081 cgtggccgac ctcctgtttg tgattaccct gcctttttgg gcagttgacg ctgtcgctaa
     1141 ttggtacttc ggcaacttcc tctgtaaggc agtgcacgtt atctacactg tgaatcttta
     1201 tagttccgtc ttgatcttgg cctttatcag tctcgacagg tatttggcga ttgtgcacgc
     1261 taccaactca caacgaccta gaaaactcct ggctgagaag gtggtttacg ttggtgtgtg
     1321 gattccagct ctcctgttga caataccaga cttcattttc gctaatgtga gcgaggccga
     1381 tgacagatac atttgtgacc gattttaccc aaacgatctg tgggtagtgg tatttcagtt
     1441 ccaacacatt atggtcgggc tgatcttgcc cggcattgtc atactgtctt gctactgcat
     1501 cattatttct aagctgtcac actcaaaagg ccaccaaaag aggaaggctc tgaaaacaac
     1561 ggtgatcctg atactggcct tcttcgcatg ttggctgccc tactatatcg gcatcagcat
     1621 tgactcattt atactcctgg aaattatcaa gcagggctgc gagttcgaga acaccgttca
     1681 taagtggatt tctataaccg aggccctcgc cttctttcac tgttgtttga atccgattct
     1741 ctacgcgttt cttggcgcca aatttaaaac aagcgcccaa catgcactga catcagtgtc
     1801 tagggggagc tctctgaaaa tcctctccaa gggaaaacga ggcggacata gcagtgtcag
     1861 cactgagtcc gaatccagct catttcatag ctctatcgat accggtggac gcaccccacc
     1921 cagcctgggt ccccaagatg agtcctgcac caccgccagc tcctccctgg ccaaggacac
     1981 ttcatcgacc ggtgagaacc tgtacttcca gctaagatta gataaaagta aagtgattaa
     2041 cagcgcatta gagctgctta atgaggtcgg aatcgaaggt ttaacaaccc gtaaactcgc
     2101 ccagaagcta ggtgtagagc agcctacatt gtattggcat gtaaaaaata agcgggcttt
     2161 gctcgacgcc ttagccattg agatgttaga taggcaccat actcactttt gccctttaga
     2221 aggggaaagc tggcaagatt ttttacgtaa taacgctaaa agttttagat gtgctttact
     2281 aagtcatcgc gatggagcaa aagtacattt aggtacacgg cctacagaaa aacagtatga
     2341 aactctcgaa aatcaattag cctttttatg ccaacaaggt ttttcactag agaatgcatt
     2401 atatgcactc agcgctgtgg ggcattttac tttaggttgc gtattggaag atcaagagca
     2461 tcaagtcgct aaagaagaaa gggaaacacc tactactgat agtatgccgc cattattacg
     2521 acaagctatc gaattatttg atcaccaagg tgcagagcca gccttcttat tcggccttga
     2581 attgatcata tgcggattag aaaaacaact taaatgtgaa agtgggtccg cgtacagccg
     2641 cgcgcgtacg aaaaacaatt acgggtctac catcgagggc ctgctcgatc tcccggacga
     2701 cgacgccccc gaagaggcgg ggctggcggc tccgcgcctg tcctttctcc ccgcgggaca
     2761 cacgcgcaga ctgtcgacgg cccccccgac cgatgtcagc ctgggggacg agctccactt
     2821 agacggcgag gacgtggcga tggcgcatgc cgacgcgcta gacgatttcg atctggacat
     2881 gttgggggac ggggattccc cgggtccggg atttaccccc cacgactccg ccccctacgg
     2941 cgctctggat atggccgact tcgagtttga gcagatgttt accgatgccc ttggaattga
     3001 cgagtacggt gggtagtcta gagggcccgt ttaaacccgc tgatcagcct cgactgtgcc
     3061 ttctagttgc cagccatctg ttgtttgccc ctcccccgtg ccttccttga ccctggaagg
     3121 tgccactccc actgtccttt cctaataaaa tgaggaaatt gcatcgcatt gtctgagtag
     3181 gtgtcattct attctggggg gtggggtggg gcaggacagc aagggggagg attgggaaga
     3241 caatagcagg catgctgggg atgcggtggg ctctatggct tctgaggcgg aaagaaccag
     3301 ctggggctct agggggtatc cccnnnnnnn nnnnnnnnnn nnnnnnnnnn nnnnnnnnnn
     3361 nnnnnnnnnn nnnnnnnnnn nnnnnnnnnn nnnnnnnnnn nnnnnnnnnn nnnnnnnnnn
     3421 nnnnnnnnnn nnnnnnnnnn nnnnnnncnn nnnnnnnnnn nnnnnnnnnn nnnnnnnnnn
     3481 nnnnnnnnnn nnnnnnnnnn nnnnnnnnnn nnnnnnnnnn nnnnnnnnnn nnnnnnnnna
     3541 nnnnnnnnnn nnnnnnnnnn nnnnnnnnnn nnnnnnnnnn nnnnnnnnnc ctttgacgtt
     3601 ggagtccacg ttctttaata gtggactctt gttccaaact ggaacaacac tcaaccctat
     3661 ctcggtctat tcttttgatt tataagggat tttgccgatt tcggcctatt ggttaaaaaa
     3721 tgagctgatt taacaaaaat ttaacgcgaa ttaattctgt ggaatgtgtg tcagttaggg
     3781 tgtggaaagt ccccaggctc cccagcaggc agaagtatgc aaagcatgca tctcaattag
     3841 tcagcaacca ggtgtggaaa gtccccaggc tccccagcag gcagaagtat gcaaagcatg
     3901 catctcaatt agtcagcaac catagtcccg cccctaactc cgcccatccc gcccctaact
     3961 ccgcccagtt ccgcccattc tccgccccat ggctgactaa ttttttttat ttatgcagag
     4021 gccgaggccg cctctgcctc tgagctattc cagaagtagt gaggaggctt ttttggaggc
     4081 ctaggctttt gcaaaaagct cccgggagct tgtatatcca ttttcggatc tgatcaagag
     4141 acaggatgag gatcgtttcg catgattgaa caagatggat tgcacgcagg ttctccggcc
     4201 gcttgggtgg agaggctatt cggctatgac tgggcacaac agacaatcgg ctgctctgat
     4261 gccgccgtgt tccggctgtc agcgcagggg cgcccggttc tttttgtcaa gaccgacctg
     4321 tccggtgccc tgaatgaact gcaggacgag gcagcgcggc tatcgtggct ggccacgacg
     4381 ggcgttcctt gcgcagctgt gctcgacgtt gtcactgaag cgggaaggga ctggctgcta
     4441 ttgggcgaag tgccggggca ggatctcctg tcatctcacc ttgctcctgc cgagaaagta
     4501 tccatcatgg ctgatgcaat gcggcggctg catacgcttg atccggctac ctgcccattc
     4561 gaccaccaag cgaaacatcg catcgagcga gcacgtactc ggatggaagc cggtcttgtc
     4621 gatcaggatg atctggacga agagcatcag gggctcgcgc cagccgaact gttcgccagg
     4681 ctcaaggcgc gcatgcccga cggcgaggat ctcgtcgtga cccatggcga tgcctgcttg
     4741 ccgaatatca tggtggaaaa tggccgcttt tctggattca tcgactgtgg ccggctgggt
     4801 gtggcggacc gctatcagga catagcgttg gctacccgtg atattgctga agagcttggc
     4861 ggcgaatggg ctgaccgctt cctcgtgctt tacggtatcg ccgctcccga ttcgcagcgc
     4921 atcgccttct atcgccttct tgacgagttc ttctgagcgg gactctgggg ttcgaaatga
     4981 ccgaccaagc gacgcccaac ctgccatcac gagatttcga ttccaccgcc gccttctatg
     5041 aaaggttggg cttcggaatc gttttccggg acgccggctg gatgatcctc cagcgcgggg
     5101 atctcatgct ggagttcttc gcccacccca acttgtttat tgcagcttat aatggttaca
     5161 aataaagcaa tagcatcaca aatttcacaa ataaagcatt tttttcactg cattctagtt
     5221 gtggtttgtc caaactcatc aatgtatctt atcatgtctg tataccgtcg acctctagct
     5281 agagcttggc gtaatcatgg tcatagctgt ttcctgtgtg aaattgttat ccgctcacaa
     5341 ttccacacaa catacgagcc ggaagcataa agtgtaaagc ctggggtgcc taatgagtga
     5401 gctaactcac attaattgcg ttgcgctcac tgcccgcttt ccagtcggga aacctgtcgt
     5461 gccagctgca ttaatgaatc ggccaacgcg cggggagagg cggtttgcgt attgggcgct
     5521 cttccgcttc ctcgctcact gactcgctgc gctcggtcgt tcggctgcgg cgagcggtat
     5581 cagctcactc aaaggcggta atacggttat ccacagaatc aggggataac gcaggaaaga
     5641 acatgtgagc aaaaggccag caaaaggcca ggaaccgtaa aaaggccgcg ttgctggcgt
     5701 ttttccatag gctccgcccc cctgacgagc atcacaaaaa tcgacgctca agtcagaggt
     5761 ggcgaaaccc gacaggacta taaagatacc aggcgtttcc ccctggaagc tccctcgtgc
     5821 gctctcctgt tccgaccctg ccgcttaccg gatacctgtc cgcctttctc ccttcgggaa
     5881 gcgtggcgct ttctcatagc tcacgctgta ggtatctcag ttcggtgtag gtcgttcgct
     5941 ccaagctggg ctgtgtgcac gaaccccccg ttcagcccga ccgctgcgcc ttatccggta
     6001 actatcgtct tgagtccaac ccggtaagac acgacttatc gccactggca gcagccactg
     6061 gtaacaggat tagcagagcg aggtatgtag gcggtgctac agagttcttg aagtggtggc
     6121 ctaactacgg ctacactaga agaacagtat ttggtatctg cgctctgctg aagccagtta
     6181 ccttcggaaa aagagttggt agctcttgat ccggcaaaca aaccaccgct ggtagcggtg
     6241 gtttttttgt ttgcaagcag cagattacgc gcagaaaaaa aggatctcaa gaagatcctt
     6301 tgatcttttc tacggggtct gacgctcagt ggaacgaaaa ctcacgttaa gggattttgg
     6361 tcatgagatt atcaaaaagg atcttcacct agatcctttt aaattaaaaa tgaagtttta
     6421 aatcaatcta aagtatatat gagtaaactt ggtctgacag ttaccaatgc ttaatcagtg
     6481 aggcacctat ctcagcgatc tgtctatttc gttcatccat agttgcctga ctccccgtcg
     6541 tgtagataac tacgatacgg gagggcttac catctggccc cagtgctgca atgataccgc
     6601 gagacccacg ctcaccggct ccagatttat cagcaataaa ccagccagcc ggaagggccg
     6661 agcgcagaag tggtcctgca actttatccg cctccatcca gtctattaat tgttgccggg
     6721 aagctagagt aagtagttcg ccagttaata gtttgcgcaa cgttgttgcc attgctacag
     6781 gcatcgtggt gtcacgctcg tcgtttggta tggcttcatt cagctccggt tcccaacgat
     6841 caaggcgagt tacatgatcc cccatgttgt gcaaaaaagc ggttagctcc ttcggtcctc
     6901 cgatcgttgt cagaagtaag ttggccgcag tgttatcact catggttatg gcagcactgc
     6961 ataattctct tactgtcatg ccatccgtaa gatgcttttc tgtgactggt gagtactcaa
     7021 ccaagtcatt ctgagaatag tgtatgcggc gaccgagttg ctcttgcccg gcgtcaatac
     7081 gggataatac cgcgccacat agcagaactt taaaagtgct catcattgga aaacgttctt
     7141 cggggcgaaa actctcaagg atcttaccgc tgttgagatc cagttcgatg taacccactc
     7201 gtgcacccaa ctgatcttca gcatctttta ctttcaccag cgtttctggg tgagcaaaaa
     7261 caggaaggca aaatgccgca aaaaagggaa taagggcgac acggaaatgt tgaatactca
     7321 tactcttcct ttttcaatat tattgaagca tttatcaggg ttattgtctc atgagcggat
     7381 acatatttga atgtatttag aaaaataaac aaataggggt tccgcgcaca tttccccgaa
     7441 aagtgccacc tgacgtcgac ggatcgggag atctcccgat cccctatggt gcactctcag
     7501 tacaatctgc tctgatgccg catagttaag ccagtatctg ctccctgctt gtgtgttgga
     7561 ggtcgctgag tagtgcgcga gcaaaattta agctacaaca aggcaaggct tgaccgacaa
     7621 ttgcatgaag aatctgctta gggttaggcg ttttgcgctg cttcgcgatg tacgggccag
     7681 atatacgcgt t
//
